Addgene plasmid #23935: pDONR223-EGFR
Depositing lab: William Hahn & David Root. Depositing organization: Dana-Farber Cancer Institute. Publication: COT drives resistance to RAF inhibition through MAP kinase pathway reactivation. Johannessen CM, Boehm JS, Kim SY, Thomas SR, Wardwell L, Johnson LA, Emery CM, Stransky N, Cogdill AP, Barretina J, Caponigro G, Hieronymus H, Murray RR, Salehi-Ashtiani K, Hill DE, Vidal M, Zhao JJ, Yang X, Alkan O, Kim S, Harris JL, Wilson CJ, Myer VE, Finan PM, Root DE, Roberts TM, Golub T, Flaherty KT, Dummer R, Weber BL, Sellers WR, Schlegel R, Wargo JA, Hahn WC, Garraway LA. Nature. 2010 Dec 16;468(7326):968-72. doi: 10.1038/nature09627 PubMed 21107320.
Backbone
  Vector backbone: pDONR223
  Backbone manufacturer: Invitrogen
  Backbone size w/o insert (bp): 5005
  Vector type: Gateway Donor vector
Growth in bacteria
  Bacterial resistance: Spectinomycin, 50 μg/mL
  Growth temperature: 37°C
  Growth strain: DH5alpha
  Copy number: High Copy
Gene/Insert
  Gene/Insert name: EGFR (alt name: epidermal growth factor receptor)
  Species: H. sapiens (human)
  Insert size (bp): 3633
  Entrez Gene: EGFR (a.k.a. ERBB, ERBB1, ERRP, HER1, NISBD2, NNCIS, PIG61, mENA)
  Cloning method: Gateway Cloning
  Sequencing primers: 5′ M13pUC-fwd; 3′ M13rev
Terms and licenses: Academic/Nonprofit Terms; Industry Terms: Not Available to Industry
Depositor comments: The ORF has no Stop codon. This design enables easy recombination into a destination vector to add an epitope tag of choice and Stop codon to the ORF. Do NOT use this plasmid directly for transfections. A set of 4 custom lentiviral vectors is available ( pLX301 (http://www.addgene.org/25895/) , pLX302 (http://www.addgene.org/25896/) , pLX303 (http://www.addgene.org/25897/) , pLX304 (http://www.addgene.org/25890/) ) to be used to express these ORFs in mammalian cells. These plasmids are not included in the kit and must be ordered separately.
How to cite: pDONR223-EGFR was a gift from William Hahn & David Root (Addgene plasmid # 23935 ; http://n2t.net/addgene:23935 ; RRID:Addgene_23935)
