[The description below was written by a language model from this plasmid's Addgene catalogue record and pLannotate feature annotations shown in this document.]
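Description:
pDONR223-EGFR is a Gateway entry clone built in the Invitrogen pDONR223 donor backbone, carrying the open reading frame of human epidermal growth factor receptor (EGFR, also known as ERBB1 or HER1). It is a bacterial propagation and cloning plasmid rather than an expression vector. It replicates at high copy from a ColE1/pUC-type origin and is selected with spectinomycin through the aadA aminoglycoside adenylyltransferase gene (SmR). A fragment of a class 1 integron Pc promoter and a remnant of a gentamicin resistance gene lie upstream of this marker. The sequenced record is 6,420 nt, smaller than the sum of the listed backbone and insert sizes, as expected because the recombination reaction that creates the entry clone replaces the donor vector's counterselection cassette with the insert.

The roughly 3.6 kb EGFR coding sequence sits between two attL recombination sites in opposite orientations. The automated annotation labels both as attL3, so the exact att variants are not resolved by the table. These sites allow an LR Clonase reaction to move the ORF directionally into any compatible destination vector. The ORF has no stop codon, so the destination vector can supply a C-terminal epitope tag and the terminating codon. No eukaryotic promoter is present. The only nearby promoter is a T7 promoter downstream of the insert on the opposite strand, and rrnB T1 and T2 terminators insulate the cloning region from backbone transcription. Small lacZα and lacI fragments are backbone remnants.

The depositors state that the plasmid should not be transfected directly. They describe it as part of a kit of ORF clones and point to a set of companion lentiviral destination vectors for expressing these ORFs in mammalian cells. The associated publication concerns resistance to RAF inhibition through MAP kinase pathway reactivation.
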