Features (pLannotate 1.2.2; 12 found; start..end, strand, type, name):
     12..48      -  CDS            lacZα (fragment): LacZα fragment of β-galactosidase; lacZ fragment
     65..160     +  protein_bind   attL3: mutant version of attL; recombination site for the Gateway® LR reaction LR Clonase™
    166..3795    +  CDS            EGFR (sequence partly withheld): EGFR_HUMAN - Also known as ERBB, ERBB1, HER1. Experimental evidence at protein level: Swiss-Prot protein existence level 1. (Microbial infection) Acts as a receptor for hepatitis C virus (HCV) in hepatocytes and facilitates its cell entry. Mediates HCV entry by promoting the formation of the CD81-CLDN1 receptor complexes that are essential for HCV entry and by enhancing membrane fusion of cells expressing HCV envelope glycoproteins. From Homo sapiens (Human).
   3797..3892    -  protein_bind   attL3: mutant version of attL; recombination site for the Gateway® LR reaction LR Clonase™
   3911..3929    -  promoter       T7 promoter: promoter for bacteriophage T7 RNA polymerase
   4119..4142    +  promoter       Pc promoter (fragment): intI1 (promoter lies within the coding sequence); class 1 integron promoter
   4318..4374    +  CDS            GmR (fragment): gentamycin acetyltransferase; aacC1; confers resistance to gentamycin
   4381..5172    +  CDS            SmR: aminoglycoside adenylyltransferase (Murphy, 1985); aadA; confers resistance to spectinomycin and streptomycin
   5265..5853    +  rep_origin     ori: high-copy-number ColE1/pMB1/pBR322/pUC origin of replication
   6036..6128    +  CDS            lacI (fragment): lac repressor; lacI; The lac repressor binds to the lac operator to inhibit transcription in E. coli. This inhibition can be relieved by adding lactose or isopropyl-β-D-thiogalactopyranoside (IPTG).
   6183..6210    -  terminator     rrnB T2 terminator: transcription terminator T2 from the E. coli rrnB gene
   6342..6385    +  terminator     rrnB T1 terminator: Escherichia coli rrnB; transcription terminator T1 from the E. coli rrnB gene
>Addgene plasmid #23935 | pDONR223-EGFR | addgene full sequence | sequence record 202034 | Addgene NGS Result
CTAGCATGGATGTTTTCCCAGTCACGACGTTGTAAAACGACGGCCAGTCTTAAGCTCGGGCCCCAAATAA
TGATTTTATTTTGACTGATAGTGACCTGTTCGTTGCAACAAATTGATGAGCAATGCTTTTTTATAATGCC
AACTTTGTACAAAAAAGTTGGCACCATGCGACCCTCCGGGACGGCCGGGGCAGCGCTCCTGGCGCTGCTG
GCTGCGCTCTGCCCGGCGAGTCGGGCTCTGGAGGAAAAGAAAGTTTGCCAAGGCACGAGTAACAAGCTCA
CGCAGTTGGGCACTTTTGAAGATCATTTTCTCAGCCTCCAGAGGATGTTCAATAACTGTGAGGTGGTCCT
TGGGAATTTGGAAATTACCTATGTGCAGAGGAATTATGATCTTTCCTTCTTAAAGACCATCCAGGAGGTG
GCTGGTTATGTCCTCATTGCCCTCAACACAGTGGAGCGAATTCCTTTGGAAAACCTGCAGATCATCAGAG
GAAATATGTACTACGAAAATTCCTATGCCTTAGCAGTCTTATCTAACTATGATGCAAATAAAACCGGACT
GAAGGAGCTGCCCATGAGAAATTTACAGGAAATCCTGCATGGCGCCGTGCGGTTCAGCAACAACCCTGCC
CTGTGCAACGTGGAGAGCATCCAGTGGCGGGACATAGTCAGCAGTGACTTTCTCAGCAACATGTCGATGG
ACTTCCAGAACCACCTGGGCAGCTGCCAAAAGTGTGATCCAAGCTGTCCCAATGGGAGCTGCTGGGGTGC
AGGAGAGGAGAACTGCCAGAAACTGACCAAAATCATCTGTGCCCAGCAGTGCTCCGGGCGCTGCCGTGGC
AAGTCCCCCAGTGACTGCTGCCACAACCAGTGTGCTGCAGGCTGCACAGGCCCCCGGGAGAGCGACTGCC
TGGTCTGCCGCAAATTCCGAGACGAAGCCACGTGCAAGGACACCTGCCCCCCACTCATGCTCTACAACCC
CACCACGTACCAGATGGATGTGAACCCCGAGGGCAAATACAGCTTTGGTGCCACCTGCGTGAAGAAGTGT
CCCCGTAATTATGTGGTGACAGATCACGGCTCGTGCGTCCGAGCCTGTGGGGCCGACAGCTATGAGATGG
AGGAAGACGGCGTCCGCAAGTGTAAGAAGTGCGAAGGGCCTTGCCGCAAAGTGTGTAACGGAATAGGTAT
TGGTGAATTTAAAGACTCACTCTCCATAAATGCTACGAATATTAAACACTTCAAAAACTGCACCTCCATC
AGTGGCGATCTCCACATCCTGCCGGTGGCATTTAGGGGTGACTCCTTCACACATACTCCTCCTCTGGATC
CACAGGAACTGGATATTCTGAAAACCGTAAAGGAAATCACAGGGTTTTTGCTGATTCAGGCTTGGCCTGA
AAACAGGACGGACCTCCATGCCTTTGAGAACCTAGAAATCATACGCGGCAGGACCAAGCAACATGGTCAG
TTTTCTCTTGCAGTCGTCAGCCTGAACATAACATCCTTGGGATTACGCTCCCTCAAGGAGATAAGTGATG
GAGATGTGATAATTTCAGGAAACAAAAATTTGTGCTATGCAAATACAATAAACTGGAAAAAACTGTTTGG
GACCTCCGGTCAGAAAACCAAAATTATAAGCAACAGAGGTGAAAACAGCTGCAAGGCCACAGGCCAGGTC
TGCCATGCCTTGTGCTCCCCCGAGGGCTGCTGGGGCCCGGAGCCCAGGGACTGCGTCTCTTGCCGGAATG
TCAGCCGAGGCAGGGAATGCGTGGACAAGTGCAACCTTCTGGAGGGTGAGCCAAGGGAGTTTGTGGAGAA
CTCTGAGTGCATACAGTGCCACCCAGAGTGCCTGCCTCAGGCCATGAACATCACCTGCACAGGACGGGGA
CCAGACAACTGTATCCAGTGTGCCCACTACATTGACGGCCCCCACTGCGTCAAGACCTGCCCGGCAGGAG
TCATGGGAGAAAACAACACCCTGGTCTGGAAGTACGCAGACGCCGGCCATGTGTGCCACCTGTGCCATCC
AAACTGCACCTACGGATGCACTGGGCCAGGTCTTGAAGGCTGTCCAACGAATGGGCCTAAGATCCCGTCC
ATCGCCACTGGGATGGTGGGGGCCCTCCTCTTGCTGCTGGTGGTGGCCCTGGGGATCGGCCTCTTCATGC
GAAGGCGCCACATCGTTCGGAAGCGCACGCTGCGGAGGCTGCTGCAGGAGAGGGAGCTTGTGGAGCCTCT
TACACCCAGT
[981 nt withheld, positions 2251-3231]
TTCTTCAGCAGCCCCTCCACGTCACGGACTCCCCTCCTGAGCTCTCTGAGTGCAACCAGCAACAATTCCA
CCGTGGCTTGCATTGATAGAAATGGGCTGCAAAGCTGTCCCATCAAGGAAGACAGCTTCTTGCAGCGATA
CAGCTCAGACCCCACAGGCGCCTTGACTGAGGACAGCATAGACGACACCTTCCTCCCAGTGCCTGAATAC
ATAAACCAGTCCGTTCCCAAAAGGCCCGCTGGCTCTGTGCAGAATCCTGTCTATCACAATCAGCCTCTGA
ACCCCGCGCCCAGCAGAGACCCACACTACCAGGACCCCCACAGCACTGCAGTGGGCAACCCCGAGTATCT
CAACACTGTCCAGCCCACCTGTGTCAACAGCACATTCGACAGCCCTGCCCACTGGGCCCAGAAAGGCAGC
CACCAAATTAGCCTGGACAACCCTGACTACCAGCAGGACTTCTTTCCCAAGGAAGCCAAGCCAAATGGCA
TCTTTAAGGGCTCCACAGCTGAAAATGCAGAATACCTAAGGGTCGCGCCACAAAGCAGTGAATTTATTGG
AGCACCAACTTTCTTGTACAAAGTTGGCATTATAAGAAAGCATTGCTTATCAATTTGTTGCAACGAACAG
GTCACTATCAGTCAAAATAAAATCATTATTTGCCATCCAGCTGATATCCCCTATAGTGAGTCGTATTACA
TGGTCATAGCTGTTTCCTGGCAGCTCTGGCCCGTGTCTCAAAATCTCTGATGTTACATTGCACAAGATAA
AAATATATCATCATGCCTCCTCTAGACCAGCCAGGACAGAAATGCCTCGACTTCGCTGCTACCCAAGGTT
GCCGGGTGACGCACACCGTGGAAACGGATGAAGGCACGAACCCAGTGGACATAAGCCTGTTCGGTTCGTA
AGCTGTAATGCAAGTAGCGTATGCGCTCACGCAACTGGTCCAGAACCTTGACCGAACGCAGCGGTGGTAA
CGGCGCAGTGGCGGTTTTCATGGCTTGTTATGACTGTTTTTTTGGGGTACAGTCTATGCCTCGGGCATCC
AAGCAGCAAGCGCGTTACGCCGTGGGTCGATGTTTGATGTTATGGAGCAGCAACGATGTTACGCAGCAGG
GCAGTCGCCCTAAAACAAAGTTAAACATTATGAGGGAAGCGGTGATCGCCGAAGTATCGACTCAACTATC
AGAGGTAGTTGGCGTCATCGAGCGCCATCTCGAACCGACGTTGCTGGCCGTACATTTGTACGGCTCCGCA
GTGGATGGCGGCCTGAAGCCACACAGTGATATTGATTTGCTGGTTACGGTGACCGTAAGGCTTGATGAAA
CAACGCGGCGAGCTTTGATCAACGACCTTTTGGAAACTTCGGCTTCCCCTGGAGAGAGCGAGATTCTCCG
CGCTGTAGAAGTCACCATTGTTGTGCACGACGACATCATTCCGTGGCGTTATCCAGCTAAGCGCGAACTG
CAATTTGGAGAATGGCAGCGCAATGACATTCTTGCAGGTATCTTCGAGCCAGCCACGATCGACATTGATC
TGGCTATCTTGCTGACAAAAGCAAGAGAACATAGCGTTGCCTTGGTAGGTCCAGCGGCGGAGGAACTCTT
TGATCCGGTTCCTGAACAGGATCTATTTGAGGCGCTAAATGAAACCTTAACGCTATGGAACTCGCCGCCC
GACTGGGCTGGCGATGAGCGAAATGTAGTGCTTACGTTGTCCCGCATTTGGTACAGCGCAGTAACCGGCA
AAATCGCGCCGAAGGATGTCGCTGCCGACTGGGCAATGGAGCGCCTGCCGGCCCAGTATCAGCCCGTCAT
ACTTGAAGCTAGACAGGCTTATCTTGGACAAGAAGAAGATCGCTTGGCCTCGCGCGCAGATCAGTTGGAA
GAATTTGTCCACTACGTGAAAGGCGAGATCACCAAGGTAGTCGGCAAATAACCCTCGAGCCACCCATGAC
CAAAATCCCTTAACGTGAGTTACGCGTCGTTCCACTGAGCGTCAGACCCCGTAGAAAAGATCAAAGGATC
TTCTTGAGATCCTTTTTTTCTGCGCGTAATCTGCTGCTTGCAAACAAAAAAACCACCGCTACCAGCGGTG
GTTTGTTTGCCGGATCAAGAGCTACCAACTCTTTTTCCGAAGGTAACTGGCTTCAGCAGAGCGCAGATAC
CAAATACTGTTCTTCTAGTGTAGCCGTAGTTAGGCCACCACTTCAAGAACTCTGTAGCACCGCCTACATA
CCTCGCTCTGCTAATCCTGTTACCAGTGGCTGCTGCCAGTGGCGATAAGTCGTGTCTTACCGGGTTGGAC
TCAAGACGATAGTTACCGGATAAGGCGCAGCGGTCGGGCTGAACGGGGGGTTCGTGCACACAGCCCAGCT
TGGAGCGAACGACCTACACCGAACTGAGATACCTACAGCGTGAGCTATGAGAAAGCGCCACGCTTCCCGA
AGGGAGAAAGGCGGACAGGTATCCGGTAAGCGGCAGGGTCGGAACAGGAGAGCGCACGAGGGAGCTTCCA
GGGGGAAACGCCTGGTATCTTTATAGTCCTGTCGGGTTTCGCCACCTCTGACTTGAGCGTCGATTTTTGT
GATGCTCGTCAGGGGGGCGGAGCCTATGGAAAAACGCCAGCAACGCGGCCTTTTTACGGTTCCTGGCCTT
TTGCTGGCCTTTTGCTCACATGTTCTTTCCTGCGTTATCCCCTGATTCTGTGGATAACCGTATTACCGCC
TTTGAGTGAGCTGATACCGCTCGCCGCAGCCGAACGACCGAGCGCAGCGAGTCAGTGAGCGAGGAAGCGG
AAGAGCGCCCAATACGCAAACCGCCTCTCCCCGCGCGTTGGCCGATTCATTAATGCAGCTGGCACGACAG
GTTTCCCGACTGGAAAGCGGGCAGTGAGCGCAACGCAATTAATACGCGTACCGCTAGCCAGGAAGAGTTT
GTAGAAACGCAAAAAGGCCATCCGTCAGGATGGCCTTCTGCTTAGTTTGATGCCTGGCAGTTTATGGCGG
GCGTCCTGCCCGCCACCCTCCGGGCCGTTGCTTCACAACGTTCAAATCCGCTCCCGGCGGATTTGTCCTA
CTCAGGAGAGCGTTCACCGACAAACAACAGATAAAACGAAAGGCCCAGTCTTCCGACTGAGCCTTTCGTT
TTATTTGATGCCTGGCAGTTCCCTACTCTCGCGTTAACG
