>Addgene plasmid #23935 | pDONR223-EGFR | addgene partial sequence | sequence record 29774 | 23935 with M13pUC-Fwd
GCTCGGGCCCAATAATGATTTTATTTTGACTGATAGTGACCTGTTCGTTGCAACAAATTGATGAGCAATG
CTTTTTTATAATGCCAACTTTGTACAAAAAAGTTGGCACCATGCGACCCTCCGGGACGGCCGGGGCAGCG
CTCCTGGCGCTGCTGGCTGCGCTCTGCCCGGCGAGTCGGGCTCTGGAGGAAAAGAAAGTTTGCCAAGGCA
CGAGTAACAAGCTCACGCAGTTGGGCACTTTTGAAGATCATTTTCTCAGCCTCCAGAGGATGTTCAATAA
CTGTGAGGTGGTCCTTGGGAATTTGGAAATTACCTATGTGCAGAGGAATTATGATCTTTCCTTCTTAAAG
ACCATCCAGGAGGTGGCTGGTTATGTCCTCATTGCCCTCAACACAGTGGAGCGAATTCCTTTGGAAAACC
TGCAGATCATCAGAGGAAATATGTACTACGAAAATTCCTATGCCTTAGCAGTCTTATCTAACTATGATGC
AAATAAAACCGGACTGAAGGAGCTGCCCATGAGAAATTTACAGGAAATCCTT
